>Addgene plasmid #23776 | pDONR223-CDC2 | depositor partial sequence | sequence record 10872 | Author sequence
ATGGAAGATTATACCAAAATAGAGAAAATTGGAGAAGGTACCTATGGAGTTGTGTATAAGGGTAGACACA
AAACTACAGGTCAAGTGGTAGCCATGAAAAAAATCAGACTAGAAAGTGAAGAGGAAGGGGTTCCTAGTAC
TGCAATTCGGGAAATTTCTCTATTAAAGGAACTTCGTCATCCAAATATAGTCAGTCTTCAGGATGTGCTT
ATGCAGGATTCCAGGTTATATCTCATCTTTGAGTTTCTTTCCATGGATCTGAAGAAATACTTGGATTCTA
TCCCTCCTGGTCAGTACATGGATTCTTCACTTGTTAAGAGTTATTTATACCAAATCCTACAGGGGATTGT
GTTTTGTCACTCTAGAAGAGTTCTTCACAGAGACTTAAAACCTCAAAATCTCTTGATTGATGACAAAGGA
ACAATTAAACTGGCTGATTTTGGCCTTGCCAGAGCTTTTGGAATACCTATCAGAGTATATACACATGAGG
TAGTAACACTCTGGTACAGATCTCCAGAAGTATTGCTGGGGTCAGCTCGTTACTCAACTCCAGTTGACAT
TTGGAGTATAGGCACCATATTTGCTGAACTAGCAACTAAGAAACCACTTTTCCATGGGGATTCAGAAATT
GATCAACTCTTCAGGATTTTCAGAGCTTTGGGCACTCCCAATAATGAAGTGTGGCCAGAAGTGGAATCTT
TACAGGACTATAAGAATACATTTCCCAAATGGAAACCAGGAAGCCTAGCATCCCATGTCAAAAACTTGGA
TGAAAATGGCTTGGATTTGCTCTCGAAAATGTTAATCTATGATCCAGCCAAACGAATTTCTGGCAAAATG
GCACTGAATCATCCATATTTTAATGATTTGGACAATCAGATTAAGAAGATGTAG
