>Addgene plasmid #23776 | pDONR223-CDC2 | addgene partial sequence | sequence record 29585 | 23776 with M13pUC-fwd
AATGATTTTATTTTGACTGATAGTGACCTGTTCGTTGCAACAAATTGATGAGCAATGCTTTTTTATAATG
CCAACTTTGTACAAAAAAGTTGGCATGGAAGATTATACCAAAATAGAGAAAATTGGAGAAGGTACCTATG
GAGTTGTGTATAAGGGTAGACACAAAACTACAGGTCAAGTGGTAGCCATGAAAAAAATCAGACTAGAAAG
TGAAGAGGAAGGGGTTCCTAGTACTGCAATTCGGGAAATTTCTCTATTAAAGGAACTTCGTCATCCAAAT
ATAGTCAGTCTTCAGGATGTGCTTATGCAGGATTCCAGGTTATATCTCATCTTTGAGTTTCTTTCCATGG
ATCTGAAGAAATACTTGGATTCTATCCCTCCTGGTCAGTACATGGATTCTTCACTTGTTAAGAGTTATTT
ATACCAAATCCTACAGGGGATTGTGTTTTGTCACTCTAGAAGAGTTCTTCACAGAGACTTAAAACCTCAA
AATCTCTTGATTGATGACAAAGGAACAATTAAACTGGCTGATTTTGGCCTTGCCAGAGCTTTTGGAATAC
CTATCAGAGTATATACACATGAGGTAGTAACACTCTGGTACAGATCTCCAGAAGTATTGCTGGGGTCAGC
TCGTTACTCAACTC
