[The description below was written by a language model from this plasmid's Addgene catalogue record.]
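Description:
pDONR223-CDC2 is a Gateway entry clone built on the Invitrogen pDONR223 donor backbone (about 5 kb without insert) and carrying the human CDC2 open reading frame, now officially named CDK1, which encodes the cyclin-dependent kinase that drives the G1/S and G2/M cell-cycle transitions. The insert is 894 bp and was introduced by Gateway recombination, so in the finished clone it is expected to be flanked by the attL-type sites that allow transfer into destination vectors. The plasmid is maintained at high copy number in standard E. coli cloning strains under spectinomycin selection. M13 forward and reverse priming sites on either side of the insert are used for sequence verification. No feature table is provided, so the origin of replication and the precise positions of the recombination sites are not stated in the record.

The ORF was deliberately cloned without a stop codon. This "open" configuration lets an LR recombination reaction place the coding sequence in frame with a C-terminal epitope tag and stop codon supplied by the destination vector. Because the donor backbone has no eukaryotic promoter or other expression elements, the plasmid is a shuttle and storage form of the gene rather than an expression construct, and the depositors note that it should not be transfected directly. They instead point to a set of companion lentiviral destination vectors (the pLX301–304 series) for expressing the ORF in mammalian cells. The clone belongs to a kit of ORF entry clones associated with a study of how MAP kinase pathway reactivation confers resistance to RAF inhibition, and it suits gain-of-function expression experiments and screens once moved into an appropriate expression vector.
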