Addgene plasmid #23776: pDONR223-CDC2
Depositing lab: William Hahn & David Root. Depositing organization: Dana-Farber Cancer Institute. Publication: COT drives resistance to RAF inhibition through MAP kinase pathway reactivation. Johannessen CM, Boehm JS, Kim SY, Thomas SR, Wardwell L, Johnson LA, Emery CM, Stransky N, Cogdill AP, Barretina J, Caponigro G, Hieronymus H, Murray RR, Salehi-Ashtiani K, Hill DE, Vidal M, Zhao JJ, Yang X, Alkan O, Kim S, Harris JL, Wilson CJ, Myer VE, Finan PM, Root DE, Roberts TM, Golub T, Flaherty KT, Dummer R, Weber BL, Sellers WR, Schlegel R, Wargo JA, Hahn WC, Garraway LA. Nature. 2010 Dec 16;468(7326):968-72. doi: 10.1038/nature09627 PubMed 21107320.
Backbone
  Vector backbone: pDONR223
  Backbone manufacturer: Invitrogen
  Backbone size w/o insert (bp): 5005
  Vector type: Gateway Donor vector
Growth in bacteria
  Bacterial resistance: Spectinomycin, 50 μg/mL
  Growth temperature: 37°C
  Growth strain: DH5alpha
  Copy number: High Copy
Gene/Insert
  Gene/Insert name: CDC2 (alt name: cell division cycle 2, G1 to S and G2 to M)
  Species: H. sapiens (human)
  Insert size (bp): 894
  Entrez Gene: CDK1 (a.k.a. CDC2, CDC28A, P34CDC2)
  Cloning method: Gateway Cloning
  Sequencing primers: 5′ M13pUC-fwd; 3′ M13rev
Terms and licenses: Academic/Nonprofit Terms; Industry Terms: Not Available to Industry
Depositor comments: The ORF has no Stop codon. This design enables easy recombination into a destination vector to add an epitope tag of choice and Stop codon to the ORF. Do NOT use this plasmid directly for transfections. A set of 4 custom lentiviral vectors is available ( pLX301 (http://www.addgene.org/25895/) , pLX302 (http://www.addgene.org/25896/) , pLX303 (http://www.addgene.org/25897/) , pLX304 (http://www.addgene.org/25890/) ) to be used to express these ORFs in mammalian cells. These plasmids are not included in the kit and must be ordered separately.
How to cite: pDONR223-CDC2 was a gift from William Hahn & David Root (Addgene plasmid # 23776 ; http://n2t.net/addgene:23776 ; RRID:Addgene_23776)
